>Addgene plasmid #238392 | eOYW012 | addgene full sequence | sequence record 492432 | Addgene NGS Result
GAAGATCCTTTGATCTTTTCTACGGGGTCTGACGCTCAGTGGAACGAAAACTCACGTTAAGGGATTTTGG
TCATGAGATTATCAAAAAGGATCTTCACCTAGATCCTTTTAAATTAAAAATGAAGTTTTAAATCAATCTA
AAGTATATATGAGTAAACTTGGTCTGACAGTTACCAATGCTTAATCAGTGAGGCACCTATCTCAGCGATC
TGTCTATTTCGTTCATCCATAGTTGCCTGACTCCCCGTCGTGTAGATAACTACGATACGGGAGGGCTTAC
CATCTGGCCCCAGTGCTGCAATGATACCGCGAGACCCACGCTCACCGGCTCCAGATTTATCAGCAATAAA
CCAGCCAGCCGGAAGGGCCGAGCGCAGAAGTGGTCCTGCAACTTTATCCGCCTCCATCCAGTCTATTAAT
TGTTGCCGGGAAGCTAGAGTAAGTAGTTCGCCAGTTAATAGTTTGCGCAACGTTGTTGCCATTGCTACAG
GCATCGTGGTGTCACGCTCGTCGTTTGGTATGGCTTCATTCAGCTCCGGTTCCCAACGATCAAGGCGAGT
TACATGATCCCCCATGTTGTGCAAAAAAGCGGTTAGCTCCTTCGGTCCTCCGATCGTTGTCAGAAGTAAG
TTGGCCGCAGTGTTATCACTCATGGTTATGGCAGCACTGCATAATTCTCTTACTGTCATGCCATCCGTAA
GATGCTTTTCTGTGACTGGTGAGTACTCAACCAAGTCATTCTGAGAATAGTGTATGCGGCGACCGAGTTG
CTCTTGCCCGGCGTCAATACGGGATAATACCGCGCCACATAGCAGAACTTTAAAAGTGCTCATCATTGGA
AAACGTTCTTCGGGGCGAAAACTCTCAAGGATCTTACCGCTGTTGAGATCCAGTTCGATGTAACCCACTC
GTGCACCCAACTGATCTTCAGCATCTTTTACTTTCACCAGCGTTTCTGGGTGAGCAAAAACAGGAAGGCA
AAATGCCGCAAAAAAGGGAATAAGGGCGACACGGAAATGTTGAATACTCATACTCTTCCTTTTTCAATAT
TATTGAAGCATTTATCAGGGTTATTGTCTCATGAGCGGATACATATTTGAATGTATTTAGAAAAATAAAC
AAATAGGGGTTCCGCGCACATTTCCCCGAAAAGTGCCACCTGAATTAATTCGAGCTCGCCCAAACATAAC
AGGAAGAAAAATGCCCCGCTGTGGGCGGACAAAATAGTTGGGAACTGGGAGGGGTGGAAATGGAGTTTTT
AAGGATTATTTAGGGAAGAGTGACAAAATAGATGGGAACTGGGTGTAGCGTCGTAAGCTAATACGAAAAT
TAAAAATGACAAAATAGTTTGGAACTAGATTTCACTTATCTGGTTGGCCTGCAGGGGGGGGGGGAAAGCC
ACGTTGTGTCTCAAAATCTCTGATGTTACATTGCACAAGATAAAAATATATCATCATGAACAATAAAACT
GTCTGCTTACATAAACAGTAATACAAGGGGTGTTATGAGCCATATTCAACGGGAAACGTCTTGCTCGAGG
CCGCGATTAAATTCCAACATGGATGCTGATTTATATGGGTATAAATGGGCTCGCGATAATGTCGGGCAAT
CAGGTGCGACAATCTATCGATTGTATGGGAAGCCCGATGCGCCAGAGTTGTTTCTGAAACATGGCAAAGG
TAGCGTTGCCAATGATGTTACAGATGAGATGGTCAGACTAAACTGGCTGACGGAATTTATGCCTCTTCCG
ACCATCAAGCATTTTATCCGTACTCCTGATGATGCATGGTTACTCACCACTGCGATCCCCGGGAAAACAG
CATTCCAGGTATTAGAAGAATATCCTGATTCAGGTGAAAATATTGTTGATGCGCTGGCAGTGTTCCTGCG
CCGGTTGCATTCGATTCCTGTTTGTAATTGTCCTTTTAACAGCGATCGCGTATTTCGTCTCGCTCAGGCG
CAATCACGAATGAATAACGGTTTGGTTGATGCGAGTGATTTTGATGACGAGCGTAATGGCTGGCCTGTTG
AACAAGTCTGGAAAGAAATGCATAAGCTTTTGCCATTCTCACCGGATTCAGTCGTCACTCATGGTGATTT
CTCACTTGATAACCTTATTTTTGACGAGGGGAAATTAATAGGTTGTATTGATGTTGGACGAGTCGGAATC
GCAGACCGATACCAGGATCTTGCCATCCTATGGAACTGCCTCGGTGAGTTTTCTCCTTCATTACAGAAAC
GGCTTTTTCAAAAATATGGTATTGATAATCCTGATATGAATAAATTGCAGTTTCATTTGATGCTCGATGA
GTTTTTCTAATCAGAATTGGTTAATTGGTTGTAACACTGGCAGAGCATTACGCTGACTTGACGGGACGGC
GGCTTTGTTGAATAAATCGAACTTTTGCTGAGTTGAAGGATCAGATCACGCATCTTCCCGACAACGCAGA
CCGTTCCGTGGCAAAGCAAAAGTTCAAAATCACCAACTGGTCCACCTACAACAAAGCTCTCATCAACCGT
GGCTCCCTCACTTTCTGGCTGGATGATGGGGCGATTCAGGCCTGGTATGAGTCAGCAACACCTTCTTCAC
GAGGCAGACCTCAGCGCCCCCCCCCCCCTGCAGGTCGACTAGAGTCGGGGATCCGGTGATTGATTGAGCA
AGCTTTATGCTTGTAAACCGTTTTGTGAAAAAATTTTTAAAATAAAAAAGGGGACCTCTAGGGTCCCCAA
TTAATTAGTAATATAATCTATTAAAGGTCATTCAAAAGGTCATCCACCGGATCAATTCCCCTGCTCGCGC
AGGCTGGGTGCCAAGCTCTCGGGTAACATCAAGGCCCGATCCTTGGAGCCCTTGCCCTCCCGCACGATGA
TCGT
[255 nt withheld, positions 2875-3129]
CGTGGAGACCGAAACCTTGCGCTCGTTCGCCAGCCAGGACAGAAATGCCTCGACTTCGCTGCTGCCCAAG
GTTGCCGGGTGACGCACACCGTGGAAACGGATGAAGGCACGAACCCAGTGGACATAAGCCTGTTCGGTTC
GTAAGCTGTAATGCAAGTAGCGTATGCGCTCACGCAACTGGTCCAGAACCTTGACCGAACGCAGCGGTGG
TAACGGCGCAGTGGCGGTTTTCATGGCTTGTTATGACTGTTTTTTTGGGGTACAGTCTATGCCTCGGGCA
TCCAAGCAGCAAGCGCGTTACGCCGTGGGTCGATGTTTGTGTCTAACAATTCGTTCAAGCCGACGCCGCT
TCGCGGCGCGGCTTAACTCAAGCGTTAGATGCACTAAGCACATAATTGCTCACAGCCAAACTATCAGGTC
AAGTCTGCTTTTATTATTTTTAAGCGTGCATAATAAGCCCTACACAAATTGGGAGATATATCATGAAAGG
CTGGCTTTTTCTTGTTATCGCAATAGTTGGCGAAGTAATCGCAACATCCGCATTAAAATCTAGCGAGGGC
TTTACTAAGCTGATCCGGTGGATGACCTTTTGAATGACCTTTAATAGATTATATTACTAATTAATTGGGG
ACCCTAGAGGTCCCCTTTTTTATTTTAAAAATTTTTTCACAAAACGGTTTACAAGCATAAAGCTTGCTCA
ATCAATCACCGGATCCCGACGGGCCCGGTACCGCGGCCGCGCGAATTCGAGCTCGGTACCATTTATCAGG
GTTATTGTCTCATGAGCGGATACATATTTGAATGTATTTAGAAAAATAAACAAATAGGGGTTCCGCGCAC
ATTTCCCCGAAAAGTGCCACCTGACGTCTAAGAAACCATTATTATCATGACATTAACCTATAAAAATAGG
CGTATCACGAGGCCCTTTCGTCTTCACCTCGAGAACATTACTCGCATCCATTCTCAGGCTGTCTCGTCTC
GTCTCGGAGTTGACGGCTAGCTCAGTCCTAGGTACAGTGCTAGCTACTAGAGTCACACAGGACTACTAAA
TGAGCGAGCTGATCAAGGAGAACATGCACATGAAGCTGTACATGGAGGGCACCGTGAACAACCACCACTT
CAAGTGCACATCCGAGGGCGAAGGCAAGCCCTACGAGGGCACCCAGACCATGAAGATCAAGGTGGTCGAG
GGCGGCCCTCTCCCCTTCGCCTTCGACATCCTGGCTACCAGCTTCATGTACGGCAGCAAAGCCTTCATCA
ACCACACCCAGGGCATCCCCGACTTCTTTAAGCAGTCCTTCCCTGAGGGCTTCACATGGGAGAGAATCAC
CACATACGAAGACGGGGGCGTGCTGACCGCTACCCAGGACACCAGCTTCCAGAACGGCTGCATCATCTAC
AACGTCAAGATCAACGGGGTGAACTTCCCATCCAACGGCCCTGTGATGCAGAAGAAAACACGCGGCTGGG
AGGCCAACACCGAGATGCTGTACCCCGCTGACGGCGGCCTGAGAGGCCACAGCCAGATGGCCCTGAAGCT
CGTGGGCGGGGGCTACCTGCACTGCTCCTTCAAGACCACATACAGATCCAAGAAACCCGCTAAGAACCTC
AAGATGCCCGGCTTCCACTTCGTGGACCACAGACTGGAAAGAATCAAGGAGGCCGACAAAGAAACGTACG
TCGAGCAGCACGAGATGGCTGTGGCCAAGTACTGCGACCTCCCTAGCAAACTGGGGCACAGATGAAGGTG
ACTCCTGTTGATAGATCCAGTAATGACCTCAGAACTCCATCTGGATTTGTTCAGAACGCTCGGTTGCCGC
CGGGCGTTTTTTATTGGTGAGAATGCTTCCAGGATACATAGATTACCACAACTCCGAGCCCTTCCACCCC
AAGCTAGCTTGGAGGACAAATCCGCCGCTAGGAGCTTGCGGCCGCCTTAAGACGCGTGGATCCCCGGGAA
TTTCGACCCCACGCCCCTCTTTAATACGACGGGCAATTTGCACTTCAGAAAATGAAGAGTTTGCTTTAGC
CATAACAAAAGTCCAGTATGCTTTTTCACAGCATAACTGGACTGATTTCAGTTTACAACTATTCTGTCTA
GTTTAAGACTTTATTGTCATAGTTTAGATCTATTTTGTTCAGTTTAAGACTTTATTGTCCGCCCACACCC
GCTTACGCAGGGCATCCATTTATTACTCAACCGTAACCGATTTTGCCAGGTTACGCGGCTGGTCCTCTAG
AATTCCCATGTCAGCCGTTAAGTGTTCCTGTGTCACTCAAAATTGCTTTGAGAGGCTCTAAGGGCTTCTC
AGTGCGTTACATCCCTGGCTTGTTGTCCACAACCGTTAAACCTTAAAAGCTTTAAAAGCCTTATATATTC
TTTTTTTTCTTATAAAACTTAAAACCTTAGAGGCTATTTAAGTTGCTGATTTATATTAATTTTATTGTTC
AAACATGAGAGCTTAGTACGTGAAACATGAGAGCTTAGTACGTTAGCCATGAGAGCTTAGTACGTTAGCC
ATGAGGGTTTAGTTCGTTAAACATGAGAGCTTAGTACGTTAAACATGAGAGCTTAGTACGTGAAACATGA
GAGCTTAGTACGTACTATCAACAGGTTGAACTGCTGATCTTCAGATCCTCTACGCCGGACGCATCGTGGC
CGGATCGGGGGGGGGGGGCGCTCGGTCTTGCCTTGCTCGTCGGTGATGTACTTCACCAGCTCCGCGAAGT
CGCTCTTCTTGATGGAGCGCATGGGGACGTGCTTGGCAATCACGCGCACCCCCCGGCCGTTTTAGCGGCT
AAAAAAGTCATGGCTCTGCCCTCGGGCGGACCACGCCCATCATGACCTTGCCAAGCTCGTCCTGCTTCTC
TTCGATCTTCGCCAGCAGGGCGAGGATCGTGGCATCACCGAACCGCGCCGTGCGCGGGTCGTCGGTGAGC
CAGAGTTTCAGCAGGCCGCCCAGGCGGCCCAGGTCGCCATTGATGCGGGCCAGCTCGCGGACGTGCTCAT
AGTCCACGACGCCCGTGATTTTGTAGCCCTGGCCGACGGCCAGCAGGTAGGCCGACAGGCTCATGCCGGC
CGCCGCCGCCTTTTCCTCAATCGCTCTTCGTTCGTCTGGAAGGCAGTACACCTTGATAGGTGGGCTGCCC
TTCCTGGTTGGCTTGGTTTCATCAGCCATCCGCTTGCCCTCATCTGTTACGCCGGCGGTAGCCGGCCAGC
CTCGCAGAGCAGGATTCCCGTTGAGCACCGCCAGGTGCGAATAAGGGACAGTGAAGAAGGAACACCCGCT
CGCGGGTGGGCCTACTTCACCTATCCTGCCCGGCTGACGCCGTTGGATACACCAAGGAAAGTCTACACGA
ACCCTTTGGCAAAATCCTGTATATCGTGCGAAAAAGGATGGATATACCGAAAAAATCGCTATAATGACCC
CGAAGCAGGGTTATGCAGCGGAAAAGCGCTTTCTCATAGCTCACGCTGTAGGTATCTCAGTTCGGTGTAG
GTCGTTCGCTCCAAGCTGGGCTGTGTGCACGAACCCCCCGTTCAGCCCGACCGCTGCGCCTTATCCGGTA
ACTATCGTCTTGAGTCCAACCCGGTAAGACACGACTTATCGCCACTGGCAGCAGCCACTGGTAACAGGAT
TAGCAGAGCGAGGTATGTAGGCGGTGCTACAGAGTTCTTGAAGTGGTGGCCTAACTACGGCTACACTAGA
AGAACAGTATTTGGTATCTGCGCTCTGCTGAAGCCAGTTACCTTCGGAAAAAGAGTTGGTAGCTCTTGAT
CCGGCAAACAAACCACCGCTGGTAGCGGTGGTTTTTTTGTTTGCAAGCAGCAGATTACGCGCAGAAAAAA
AGGATCTCAA
Features (pLannotate 1.2.2; 18 found; start..end, strand, type, name):
    171..1031    -  CDS            AmpR: β-lactamase; bla; confers resistance to ampicillin, carbenicillin, and related antibiotics
   1032..1136    -  promoter       AmpR promoter: bla
   1210..1375    +  mobile_element Tn7L: mini-Tn7 element (left end of the Tn7 transposon) Tn7
   1505..2320    +  CDS            KanR: aminoglycoside phosphotransferase; aph(3')-Ia; confers resistance to kanamycin in bacteria or G418 (Geneticin®) in eukaryotes
   2461..2607    +  CDS            TRA2_ECOLX (fragment): Protein predicted: Swiss-Prot protein existence level 4. Required for transposition of transposon Tn903. From Escherichia coli.
   2791..3363    -  CDS            int (fragment) (sequence partly withheld): INT2_ECOLX - Protein inferred from homology: Swiss-Prot protein existence level 3. Putative integrase believed to be involved in the insertion of antibiotic resistance genes into plasmids and transposons. From Escherichia coli.
   3612..3701    +  CDS            qacE (fragment): QACE_ECOLX - Protein inferred from homology: Swiss-Prot protein existence level 3. Multidrug exporter. Is implicated for the resistance to bacteriocidal quaternary ammonium compounds. From Escherichia coli.
   3872..3889    +  misc_feature   MCS (fragment): pUC18/19 multiple cloning site
   3889..3966    -  promoter       AmpR promoter (fragment): bla
   4119..4143    +  promoter       J23119(SpeI) promoter (fragment): bacterial promoter (Registry of Standard Biological Parts BBa J23119) modified to end with an SpeI site
   4179..4871    +  CDS            TurboRFP: TurboRFP is a basic (constitutively fluorescent) orange fluorescent protein published in 2007, derived from Entacmaea quadricolor. It has low acid sensitivity.
   4879..4973    +  terminator     lambda t0 terminator: transcription terminator from phage lambda
   5098..5296    +  mobile_element Tn7R (fragment): mini-Tn7 element (right end of the Tn7 transposon) Tn7
   5378..5766    -  rep_origin     R6K γ ori: γ replication origin from E. coli plasmid R6K; requires the R6K initiator protein pi for replication
   5807..5899    -  CDS            traI (fragment): TRAI6_ECOLX - Experimental evidence at protein level: Swiss-Prot protein existence level 1. The initiation process of transfer DNA synthesis requires the interaction of at least three plasmid-specific components (TraH, I, and J) at the transfer origin resulting in the assembly of a specialised nucleoprotein complex - the relaxosome. Site- and strand-specific cleavage at the transfer origin is dependent on TraI and TraJ. From Escherichia coli.
   5937..6308    -  CDS            traJ: oriT-recognizing protein; traJ
   6341..6450    -  oriT           oriT: incP origin of transfer
   6585..6989    -  rep_origin     ori (fragment): high-copy-number ColE1/pMB1/pBR322/pUC origin of replication
