[The description below was written by a language model from this plasmid's Addgene catalogue record and pLannotate feature annotations shown in this document.]
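Description:
eOYW012 is a 6,989 nt bacterial expression plasmid built on the EML002 backbone and described by its depositors as a constitutive TurboRFP Golden Gate construct, part of a DNA part library developed for engineering the nematode symbiont Xenorhabdus griffiniae. Its architecture is that of a conjugative mini-Tn7 delivery vector. Replication depends on the R6K γ origin, which needs the pi initiator protein supplied in trans, consistent with the pir+ propagation strain listed and with suicide-vector behaviour in hosts lacking pir. Only a fragment of a ColE1/pUC-type origin is annotated, and the record lists the plasmid as low copy. An incP oriT with traJ and a traI fragment allows mobilisation by conjugation from a suitable donor. Selection is with ampicillin (bla, in the backbone) and kanamycin (aph(3')-Ia).

The payload lies between the Tn7L and Tn7R ends, so that, given Tn7 transposase, which is not annotated on this plasmid, the segment could be inserted into a recipient chromosome. This segment carries the kanamycin marker, residual fragments of Tn903 transposase, an integron integrase and qacE that are probably remnants of earlier vector construction, and the synthetic insert UNS1-P2m-U1d-TurboRFP-t0-UNSX, assembled by Gibson cloning. In this cassette, P2m, which partially matches the J23119 family of constitutive promoters, drives TurboRFP, an orange-red fluorescent protein derived from Entacmaea quadricolor. Transcription ends at the phage lambda t0 terminator. U1d sits between promoter and coding sequence and is presumably a 5' UTR/ribosome-binding part, though the record does not define it. The flanking UNS sequences are likely unique sequences used as standardised assembly junctions. The construct appears suited to constitutive fluorescent labelling of bacteria and to characterising promoter/UTR part strength.
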