Addgene plasmid #238392: eOYW012
Purpose: TurboRFP constitutive Golden Gate construct
Depositing lab: Richard Murray. Depositing organization: California Institute of Technology. Publication: A DNA Part Library for Reliable Engineering of the Emerging Model Nematode Symbiotic Bacterium Xenorhabdus griffiniae HGB2511. Larsson EM, Wang OY, Murray RM. ACS Synth Biol. 2025 Oct 17;14(10):4122-4126. doi: 10.1021/acssynbio.5c00414. Epub 2025 Sep 25. PubMed 40998411.
Backbone
  Vector backbone: EML002
  Vector type: Bacterial Expression
Growth in bacteria
  Bacterial resistance: Ampicillin and Kanamycin, 100 & 50 μg/mL
  Growth temperature: 37°C
  Growth strain: pir2+
  Copy number: Low Copy
Gene/Insert
  Gene/Insert name: UNS1-P2m-U1d-TurboRFP-t0-UNSX
  Species: Synthetic
  Cloning method: Gibson Cloning
Terms and licenses: Academic/Nonprofit Terms; Industry Terms: Not Available to Industry
Depositor comments: Please visit https://doi.org/10.1101/2025.06.09.658710 for bioRxiv preprint.
How to cite: eOYW012 was a gift from Richard Murray (Addgene plasmid # 238392 ; http://n2t.net/addgene:238392 ; RRID:Addgene_238392)
